Addgene plasmid #184506: pCI pHluorin Syt5
Purpose: Mammalian expression of Synaptotagmin 5 with pH-sensitive fluorescent protein
Depositing lab: Edwin Chapman. Depositing organization: University of Wisconsin, Madison. Publication: Axonal and dendritic synaptotagmin isoforms revealed by a pHluorin-syt functional screen. Dean C, Dunning FM, Liu H, Bomba-Warczak E, Martens H, Bharat V, Ahmed S, Chapman ER. Mol Biol Cell. 2012 May;23(9):1715-27. doi: 10.1091/mbc.E11-08-0707. Epub 2012 Mar 7. PubMed 22398727.
Backbone
  Vector backbone: pCI
  Backbone manufacturer: Promega
  Backbone size w/o insert (bp): 4006
  Vector type: Mammalian Expression
Growth in bacteria
  Bacterial resistance: Ampicillin, 100 μg/mL
  Growth temperature: 37°C
  Growth strain: DH5alpha
  Copy number: High Copy
Gene/Insert
  Gene/Insert name: Synaptotagmin 5
  Species: M. musculus (mouse)
  Insert size (bp): 2334
  Entrez Gene: Syt5 (a.k.a. SytV)
  Tag / fusion protein: Super Ecliptic pHluorin (N terminal on backbone)
  Cloning method: Unknown
Resource information
  A portion of this plasmid was derived from a plasmid made by: Mitsunori Fukuda, Tohoku University
Terms and licenses: Academic/Nonprofit Terms; Industry Terms: Not Available to Industry
Depositor comments: The first codon of the Synpatotagmin has been removed
How to cite: pCI pHluorin Syt5 was a gift from Edwin Chapman (Addgene plasmid # 184506 ; http://n2t.net/addgene:184506 ; RRID:Addgene_184506)
