[The description below was written by a language model from this plasmid's Addgene catalogue record and pLannotate feature annotations shown in this document.]
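Description:
pCI pHluorin Syt5 is a mammalian expression plasmid built on the Promega pCI backbone. It encodes mouse synaptotagmin 5 fused at its N terminus to superecliptic pHluorin, a pH-sensitive GFP variant. The plasmid is propagated in E. coli at high copy from a ColE1/pUC-type origin and selected with ampicillin through the β-lactamase gene. An f1 origin is also present, along with short backbone remnants annotated as lacZα, bom, rop and SV40 large T fragments. No mammalian selection marker is annotated, which suits transient transfection.

Expression is driven by the CMV immediate-early enhancer and promoter, followed by the pCI chimeric β-globin/immunoglobulin intron, which generally improves mRNA processing and expression. A T7 promoter and a Xenopus β-globin 5'-UTR translational enhancer lie just upstream of the coding region. The open reading frame begins with a bovine prolactin signal sequence, continues into superecliptic pHluorin and then the synaptotagmin coding sequence, from which the depositor removed the first codon. It ends at an SV40 polyadenylation signal. The signal sequence presumably directs the N-terminal pHluorin into the lumen of the secretory pathway. There it would be quenched in acidic vesicles and brighten on exposure to the neutral extracellular medium during exocytosis.

The automated annotation labels the synaptotagmin as mouse Syt9 "also known as Syt5", whereas the catalogue links the insert to the Syt5 (SytV) gene. This reflects the known naming ambiguity between these isoforms, so the isoform identity should be checked against the sequence. According to the record, the construct comes from a pHluorin-synaptotagmin functional screen examining axonal and dendritic synaptotagmin isoforms.
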