Features (pLannotate 1.2.2; 17 found; start..end, strand, type, name):
    140..517     +  enhancer       CMV enhancer: human cytomegalovirus immediate early enhancer
    519..718     +  promoter       CMV promoter: human cytomegalovirus (CMV) immediate early promoter
    857..989     +  intron         chimeric intron: chimera between introns from human β-globin and immunoglobulin heavy chain genes
   1034..1052    +  promoter       T7 promoter: promoter for bacteriophage T7 RNA polymerase
   1076..1118    +  5'UTR          Xenopus globin 5'-UTR: translational enhancer from the 5'-UTR of the major beta-globin gene of Xenopus laevis
   1127..1216    +  CDS            prolactin signal sequence: signal sequence from bovine prolactin
   1235..1945    +  CDS            superecliptic pHluorin: pH-sensitive mutant of green fluorescent protein (Ng et al., 2002) excited strongly by blue light at neutral pH but minimally fluorescent at acidic pH
   1991..3457    +  CDS            Syt9: SYT9_MOUSE - Also known as Syt5 Experimental evidence at protein level: Swiss-Prot protein existence level 1. May be involved in Ca(2+)-dependent exocytosis of secretory vesicles through Ca(2+) and phospholipid binding to the C2 domain or may serve as Ca(2+) sensors in the process of vesicular trafficking and exocytosis. From Mus musculus (Mouse).
   3484..3605    -  polyA_signal   SV40 poly(A) signal: SV40 polyadenylation signal
   3628..3696    -  CDS            large T antigen (fragment): large T antigen from SV40 (simian virus 40)
   3715..3782    +  CDS            lacZα (fragment): LacZα fragment of β-galactosidase; lacZ fragment
   3786..4214    +  rep_origin     f1 ori (sequence partly withheld): f1 bacteriophage origin of replication; arrow indicates direction of (+) strand synthesis
   4242..4341    -  misc_feature   bom (fragment): basis of mobility region from pBR322
   4443..4478    -  CDS            rop (fragment): Rop protein, which maintains plasmids at low copy number; rop
   4573..4677    +  promoter       AmpR promoter: bla
   4678..5538    +  CDS            AmpR: β-lactamase; bla; confers resistance to ampicillin, carbenicillin, and related antibiotics
   5709..6297    +  rep_origin     ori: high-copy-number ColE1/pMB1/pBR322/pUC origin of replication
>Addgene plasmid #184506 | pCI pHluorin Syt5 | addgene full sequence | sequence record 391947 | Addgene NGS Result
TCAATATTGGCCATTAGCCATATTATTCATTGGTTATATAGCATAAATCAATATTGGCTATTGGCCATTG
CATACGTTGTATCTATATCATAATATGTACATTTATATTGGCTCATGTCCAATATGACCGCCATGTTGGC
ATTGATTATTGACTAGTTATTAATAGTAATCAATTACGGGGTCATTAGTTCATAGCCCATATATGGAGTT
CCGCGTTACATAACTTACGGTAAATGGCCCGCCTGGCTGACCGCCCAACGACCCCCGCCCATTGACGTCA
ATAATGACGTATGTTCCCATAGTAACGCCAATAGGGACTTTCCATTGACGTCAATGGGTGGAGTATTTAC
GGTAAACTGCCCACTTGGCAGTACATCAAGTGTATCATATGCCAAGTCCGCCCCCTATTGACGTCAATGA
CGGTAAATGGCCCGCCTGGCATTATGCCCAGTACATGACCTTACGGGACTTTCCTACTTGGCAGTACATC
TACGTATTAGTCATCGCTATTACCATGGTGATGCGGTTTTGGCAGTACACCAATGGGCGTGGATAGCGGT
TTGACTCACGGGGATTTCCAAGTCTCCACCCCATTGACGTCAATGGGAGTTTGTTTTGGCACCAAAATCA
ACGGGACTTTCCAAAATGTCGTAATAACCCCGCCCCGTTGACGCAAATGGGCGGTAGGCGTGTACGGTGG
GAGGTCTATATAAGCAGAGCTCGTTTAGTGAACCGTCAGATCACTAGAAGCTTTATTGCGGTAGTTTATC
ACAGTTAAATTGCTAACGCAGTCAGTGCTTCTGACACAACAGTCTCGAACTTAAGCTGCAGAAGTTGGTC
GTGAGGCACTGGGCAGGTAAGTATCAAGGTTACAAGACAGGTTTAAGGAGACCAATAGAAACTGGGCTTG
TCGAGACAGAGAAGACTCTTGCGTTTCTGATAGGCACCTATTGGTCTTACTGACATCCACTTTGCCTTTC
TCTCCACAGGTGTCCACTCCCAGTTCAATTACAGCTCTTAAGGCTAGAGTACTTAATACGACTCACTATA
GGCTAGCCTCGAGAATTCGATATCGCTTGTTCTTTTTGCAGAAGCTCAGAATAAACGCTCAACTTTGGCA
GATACCATGGACAGCAAAGGTTCGTCGCAGAAAGGGTCCCGCCTGCTCCTGCTGCTGGTGGTGTCAAATC
TACTCTTGTGCCAGGGTGTGGTCTCCGATATCGGTACCACGCGTAGTAAAGGCGAAGAACTTTTCACTGG
AGTTGTCCCAATTCTTGTTGAATTAGATGGTGATGTTAATGGGCACAAATTTTCTGTCAGTGGAGAGGGT
GAAGGTGATGCAACATACGGAAAACTTACCCTTAAATTTATTTGCACTACTGGAAAACTACCTGTTCCTT
GGCCAACACTTGTCACTACTTTAACTTATGGTGTTCAATGCTTTTCAAGATACCCAGATCATATGAAACG
GCATGACTTTTTCAAGAGTGCCATGCCCGAAGGTTATGTACAGGAAAGAACTATATTTTTCAAAGATGAC
GGGAACTACAAGACACGTGCTGAAGTCAAGTTTGAAGGTGATACCCTTGTTAATAGAATCGAGTTAAAAG
GTATTGATTTTAAAGAAGATGGAAACATTCTTGGACACAAATTGGAATACAACTATAACGATCACCAGGT
GTACATCATGGCAGACAAACAAAAGAATGGAATCAAAGCTAACTTCAAAATTAGACACAACATTGAAGAT
GGAGGCGTTCAACTAGCAGACCATTATCAACAAAATACTCCAATTGGCGATGGGCCCGTCCTTTTACCAG
ACAACCATTACCTGTTTACAACTTCTACTCTTTCGAAAGATCCCAACGAAAAGAGAGACCACATGGTCCT
TCTTGAGTTTGTAACAGCTGCTGGGATTACACATGGCATGGATGAACTATACAAAGAATTCTCAGGCGGA
AGCGGAGGCTCCGGCGGGAGCGGCGGACCCGGGGCCAGGGACGCGCTCTGTCACCAGGCGCTGCAGCTGC
TGGCCGAGCTCTGTGCCCGAGGGGCCCTGGAGCACGACAGCTGCCAAGATTTCATCTACCACCTGCGGGA
CCGTGCCAGACCCCGGCTCCGCGACCCAGATATCTCTGTGAGCCTGCTAACCCTCGTGGTTACTGCCTGT
GGTCTGGCCCTTTTTGGTGTCTCTCTTTTCGTGTCTTGGAAACTGTGCTGGGTTCCGTGGCGAGAGCGAG
GCCTGTTCTCTGGTAGCAAAGACAACAACCAAGAGCCTCTTAATTACACCGACACAGAGACAAACGAGCA
GGAGAACAGCGAGGACTTCCTAGACCCACCTACACCCTGCCCTGACTCCTCCATGAAGATAAGCCACACT
TCCCCCGACATTCCCCTCTCCACCCAGCCAGGGGGCCAGGAGAACTGTGCCCATGCCGTCCGTGTGCAGC
GACAAGTCACAGAGCCAACACCATCAGCTCGGCATAACTCAATCCGAAGACAGCTCAACCTGTCGAACCC
GGACTTTAATATCCAGCAGCTTCAGAGGCAGGAGCAGCTGACTGGGATTGGTAGAATTAAACCAGAGTTA
TACAAACAGAGGTCACTGGACAACGACGATGGGCGGAGGAGTAACAGCAAAGCCTGCGGGAAACTGAACT
TCATTTTAAAATATGACTGCGACTTGGAACAGCTCATCGTGAAGATCCACAAAGCCGTCAATCTGCCTGC
CAAGGACTTCTCTGGGACTTCAGATCCTTATGTCAAGATCTACTTGCTTCCTGACCGGAAAACAAAACAC
CAGACTAAAGTTCACAGGAAGACCCTGAACCCTGTATTTGATGAGGTGTTTTTATTTCCTGTTCACTACA
ATGACCTTGAAGCTCGGAAGCTTCACTTCTCTGTGTATGACTTTGACAGGTTCTCTCGCCATGACCTGAT
TGGTCAGGTGGTGGTGGACCACTTCTTCGACTTGGCCGACTTCCCCAGGGAGTGCATCCTTTGGAAGGAT
ATCGAGTATGTCACCAACGATAATGTGGATCTGGGCGAGCTTATGTTTTCACTCTGCTATCTTCCAACGG
CTGGCAGGCTGACCATCACCATCATAAAAGCAAGGAATTTAAAGGCGATGGACATAACAGGAGCATCAGA
TCCCTACGTGAAAGTCTCACTGATGTGTGACGGCCGGAGACTGAAGAAGAGGAAAACCTCCACCAAGAGG
AACACGCTTAATCCCGTCTACAATGAAGCCATAGTCTTCGACGTCCCTCCCGAGAGCATCGACCAGATCC
ACTTGTCCATAGCCGTCATGGACTATGACCGTGTAGGTCACAATGAGGTCATTGGCGTGTGCCAAGTAGG
AAACGAGGCTGAGCGGCTGGGCAGAGACCACTGGAGTGAGATGCTGTCATATCCTCGGAAGCCCATCGCA
CACTGGCACTCTCTGATGGAGAAACGATGAGCGGCCGCTTCGAGCAGACATGATAAGATACATTGATGAG
TTTGGACAAACCACAACTAGAATGCAGTGAAAAAAATGCTTTATTTGTGAAATTTGTGATGCTATTGCTT
TATTTGTAACCATTATAAGCTGCAATAAACAAGTTAACAACAACAATTGCATTCATTTTATGTTTCAGGT
TCAGGGGGAGATGTGGGAGGTTTTTTAAAGCAAGTAAAACCTCTACAAATGTGGTAAAATCGATAAGGAT
CCGGGCTGGCGTAATAGCGAAGAGGCCCGCACCGATCGCCCTTCCCAACAGTTGCGCAGCCTGAATGGCG
AATGG
[124 nt withheld, positions 3786-3909]
C
[91 nt withheld, positions 3911-4001]
A
[49 nt withheld, positions 4003-4051]
CCTTTGACGTTGGAGTCCACGTTCTTT
[37 nt withheld, positions 4079-4115]
ACCCTATCTCGGTCTATTCTTTTGATTTATAAGGGATTTTGCCGATTTCGGCCTATTGGTTAAAAAATGA
GCTGATTTAACAAAAATTTAACGCGAATTTTAACAAAATATTAACGCTTACAATTTCCTGATGCGGTATT
TTCTCCTTACGCATCTGTGCGGTATTTCACACCGCATATGGTGCACTCTCAGTACAATCTGCTCTGATGC
CGCATAGTTAAGCCAGCCCCGACACCCGCCAACACCCGCTGACGCGCCCTGACGGGCTTGTCTGCTCCCG
GCATCCGCTTACAGACAAGCTGTGACCGTCTCCGGGAGCTGCATGTGTCAGAGGTTTTCACCGTCATCAC
CGAAACGCGCGAGACGAAAGGGCCTCGTGATACGCCTATTTTTATAGGTTAATGTCATGATAATAATGGT
TTCTTAGACGTCAGGTGGCACTTTTCGGGGAAATGTGCGCGGAACCCCTATTTGTTTATTTTTCTAAATA
CATTCAAATATGTATCCGCTCATGAGACAATAACCCTGATAAATGCTTCAATAATATTGAAAAAGGAAGA
GTATGAGTATTCAACATTTCCGTGTCGCCCTTATTCCCTTTTTTGCGGCATTTTGCCTTCCTGTTTTTGC
TCACCCAGAAACGCTGGTGAAAGTAAAAGATGCTGAAGATCAGTTGGGTGCACGAGTGGGTTACATCGAA
CTGGATCTCAACAGCGGTAAGATCCTTGAGAGTTTTCGCCCCGAAGAACGTTTTCCAATGATGAGCACTT
TTAAAGTTCTGCTATGTGGCGCGGTATTATCCCGTATTGACGCCGGGCAAGAGCAACTCGGTCGCCGCAT
ACACTATTCTCAGAATGACTTGGTTGAGTACTCACCAGTCACAGAAAAGCATCTTACGGATGGCATGACA
GTAAGAGAATTATGCAGTGCTGCCATAACCATGAGTGATAACACTGCGGCCAACTTACTTCTGACAACGA
TCGGAGGACCGAAGGAGCTAACCGCTTTTTTGCACAACATGGGGGATCATGTAACTCGCCTTGATCGTTG
GGAACCGGAGCTGAATGAAGCCATACCAAACGACGAGCGTGACACCACGATGCCTGTAGCAATGGCAACA
ACGTTGCGCAAACTATTAACTGGCGAACTACTTACTCTAGCTTCCCGGCAACAATTAATAGACTGGATGG
AGGCGGATAAAGTTGCAGGACCACTTCTGCGCTCGGCCCTTCCGGCTGGCTGGTTTATTGCTGATAAATC
TGGAGCCGGTGAGCGTGGGTCTCGCGGTATCATTGCAGCACTGGGGCCAGATGGTAAGCCCTCCCGTATC
GTAGTTATCTACACGACGGGGAGTCAGGCAACTATGGATGAACGAAATAGACAGATCGCTGAGATAGGTG
CCTCACTGATTAAGCATTGGTAACTGTCAGACCAAGTTTACTCATATATACTTTAGATTGATTTAAAACT
TCATTTTTAATTTAAAAGGATCTAGGTGAAGATCCTTTTTGATAATCTCATGACCAAAATCCCTTAACGT
GAGTTTTCGTTCCACTGAGCGTCAGACCCCGTAGAAAAGATCAAAGGATCTTCTTGAGATCCTTTTTTTC
TGCGCGTAATCTGCTGCTTGCAAACAAAAAAACCACCGCTACCAGCGGTGGTTTGTTTGCCGGATCAAGA
GCTACCAACTCTTTTTCCGAAGGTAACTGGCTTCAGCAGAGCGCAGATACCAAATACTGTTCTTCTAGTG
TAGCCGTAGTTAGGCCACCACTTCAAGAACTCTGTAGCACCGCCTACATACCTCGCTCTGCTAATCCTGT
TACCAGTGGCTGCTGCCAGTGGCGATAAGTCGTGTCTTACCGGGTTGGACTCAAGACGATAGTTACCGGA
TAAGGCGCAGCGGTCGGGCTGAACGGGGGGTTCGTGCACACAGCCCAGCTTGGAGCGAACGACCTACACC
GAACTGAGATACCTACAGCGTGAGCTATGAGAAAGCGCCACGCTTCCCGAAGGGAGAAAGGCGGACAGGT
ATCCGGTAAGCGGCAGGGTCGGAACAGGAGAGCGCACGAGGGAGCTTCCAGGGGGAAACGCCTGGTATCT
TTATAGTCCTGTCGGGTTTCGCCACCTCTGACTTGAGCGTCGATTTTTGTGATGCTCGTCAGGGGGGCGG
AGCCTATGGAAAAACGCCAGCAACGCGGCCTTTTTACGGTTCCTGGCCTTTTGCTGGCCTTTTGCTCACA
TGGCTCGACAGATCT
